Addgene plasmid #219920: pCfb13249
Purpose: The base plasmid of TUNEYALI for TF59
Depositing lab: Irina Borodina. Depositing organization: Danmarks Tekniske Universitet. Publication: High-throughput metabolic engineering of Yarrowia lipolytica through gene expression tuning. Jiang W, Wang S, Ahlheit D, Fumagalli T, Yang Z, Ramanathan S, Jiang X, Weber T, Dahlin J, Borodina I. Proc Natl Acad Sci U S A. 2025 Jun 10;122(23):e2426686122. doi: 10.1073/pnas.2426686122. Epub 2025 Jun 3. PubMed 40460129.
Backbone
  Vector backbone: Our own backbone
  Vector type: Yeast Expression
  Selectable markers: Hygromycin
Growth in bacteria
  Bacterial resistance: Ampicillin, 100 μg/mL
  Growth temperature: 37°C
  Growth strain: DH5alpha
  Copy number: High Copy
Gene/Insert
  Gene/Insert name: Contains gRNA targeting TF59 ( YALI1_C25877g) and homologous arm matching TF59
  gRNA/shRNA sequence: AAAAACACACGAGATAGTAG
  Species: Yarrowia lipolytica
  Cloning method: Gibson Cloning
Terms and licenses: Academic/Nonprofit Terms; Industry Terms: Not Available to Industry
Depositor comments: This plasmid contains gRNA targeting TF59 ( YALI1_C25877g) and homologous arm matching TF59, which can be used for library construction by inserting promoters using a golden gate or directly knocking TF59 out.
How to cite: pCfb13249 was a gift from Irina Borodina (Addgene plasmid # 219920 ; http://n2t.net/addgene:219920 ; RRID:Addgene_219920)
