[The description below was written by a language model from this plasmid's Addgene catalogue record and pLannotate feature annotations shown in this document.]
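Description:
pCfb13249 is a yeast plasmid for genome editing in Yarrowia lipolytica, built by Gibson cloning on the depositing lab's own backbone and serving as the "base plasmid" of the TUNEYALI system for the transcription factor designated TF59 (locus YALI1_C25877g). In E. coli it is maintained at high copy through a ColE1/pUC-type origin and selected with ampicillin via the bla gene and its promoter. In yeast, selection is by hygromycin, provided by a hygromycin phosphotransferase coding region followed by a CYC1 terminator. The promoter driving this marker is not annotated in the feature table, and no yeast replication element was detected, so the record does not show how the plasmid is maintained in Yarrowia.

The functional payload is a guide RNA cassette together with homology arms matching the TF59 locus. The annotation shows a tRNA element immediately upstream of the Streptococcus pyogenes Cas9 gRNA scaffold, with a gap between them that fits the TF59-targeting spacer. This arrangement is commonly used to drive and process a guide transcript from a tRNA promoter. No Cas9 gene is annotated, so the nuclease is presumably supplied separately by the host strain or another plasmid. The homology arms themselves are not called out by the automated annotation. Two minimal FRT sites flank the bacterial backbone segment, and short fragments of KanR, lacZα, rrnB terminators and a 5S rRNA appear to be cloning remnants.

According to the depositor, promoters can be inserted between the arms by Golden Gate assembly to build libraries that tune TF59 expression. Alternatively, the plasmid can be used directly to knock out TF59.
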