Features (pLannotate 1.2.2; 14 found; start..end, strand, type, name):
    367..437     +  ncRNA          tRNA: Accession: RF00005 - tRNA
    459..533     +  misc_RNA       gRNA scaffold: guide RNA scaffold for the Streptococcus pyogenes CRISPR/Cas9 system
    938..971     -  protein_bind   FRT (minimal): supports FLP-mediated excision but not integration (Turan and Bode, 2011) FLP recombinase from the Saccharomyces cerevisiae 2μ plasmid
   1015..1055    -  terminator     rrnB T1 terminator (fragment): transcription terminator T1 from the E. coli rrnB gene
   1057..1172    -  ncRNA          5S rRNA: Accession: RF00001 - 5S ribosomal RNA
   1203..1227    +  CDS            KanR (fragment): aminoglycoside phosphotransferase; aph(3')-Ia; confers resistance to kanamycin
   1257..1353    +  promoter       AmpR promoter (fragment): bla
   1356..2216    +  CDS            AmpR: β-lactamase; bla; confers resistance to ampicillin, carbenicillin, and related antibiotics
   2338..2926    +  rep_origin     ori: high-copy-number ColE1/pMB1/pBR322/pUC origin of replication
   3151..3168    +  terminator     rrnB T2 terminator (fragment): transcription terminator T2 from the E. coli rrnB gene
   3193..3212    -  CDS            lacZα (fragment): LacZα fragment of β-galactosidase; lacZ fragment
   3682..3715    +  protein_bind   FRT (minimal): supports FLP-mediated excision but not integration (Turan and Bode, 2011) FLP recombinase from the Saccharomyces cerevisiae 2μ plasmid
   4863..5884    +  CDS            HygR (fragment): aminoglycoside phosphotransferase from E. coli; aph(4)-Ia; confers resistance to hygromycin
   5886..6119    +  terminator     CYC1 terminator (fragment): S. cerevisiae CYC1; transcription terminator for CYC1
>Addgene plasmid #219920 | pCfb13249 | addgene full sequence | sequence record 435398 | Addgene NGS Result
TTCGTAGATAATGGAATACAAATGGATATCCAGAGTATACACATGGATAGTATACACTGACACGACAATT
CTGTATCTCTTTATGTTAACTACTGTGAGGCATTAAATAGAGCTTGATATATAAAATGTTACATTTCACA
GTCTGAACTTTTGCAGATTACCTAATTTGGTAAGATATTAATTATGAACTGAAAGTTGATGGCATCCCTA
AATTTGATGCAACGGAATGCGTGCGATAGTGAATCATTGCTAACAGATCAAGTAATCGTATCAATCGTTC
CACGTCTTATCCAGACTCGATTTCCGCCCTAACCTAAGGAAACTGCTGAGTAATTTCGAGGTTGGTTCCT
AACAAAAGCCAAGAAACGCGCCGATGGTTTAGTGGTAAAATCCATCGTTGCCATCGATGGGCCCCCGGTT
CGATTCCGGGTCGGCGCAAAAAACACACGAGATAGTAGGTTTTAGAGCTAGAAATAGCAAGTTAAAATAA
GGCTAGTCCGTTATCAACTTGAAAAAGTGGCACCGAGTCGGTGGTGCTTTTTTTGTGTGGGTACGGTCTA
TAGAATGTAGCTCCAACGTCAAATAAATGTGGAGCTTACTGTACAATACGATACGAGGTTTCGTCCAGTT
TCAGTGTCTGCCAAAACGATCCAGAAGGGGACCCATATTTTCTTATTTTTCTATGTTCTAATTTTCTCTT
TTCTAATGTTCCAATTTTAGACTGAAGAGCTCTTCAATGTTCAACTCAGTCAACAAGGAGGAGGACCAGG
ATATCATCATTGACGAAAGTCAAGTGTCGATGCAAGAGGGTTCGGAGGAACCTGAGGGCTCTGGAACCGT
GGAATACGACTCGGACGGCGCGCCCGTCAACTCGGACGACGAACTGGCCGCCATTTCGATCGCGTGCATT
CGCGGCCGCATTTAAATCCCCACTTCAGAAGTTCCTATACTTTCTAGAGAATAGGAACTTCACTATAGAG
TCGAATAAGGGCGACACCCCATAATTAGCCCGGGCGAAAGGCCCAGTCTTTCGACTGAGCCTTTCGTTTT
ATTTGATGCCTGGCAGTTCCCTACTCTCGCATGGGGAGTCCCCACACTACCATCGGCGCTACGGCGTTTC
ACTTCTGAGTTCGGCATGGGGTCAGGTGGGACCACCGCGCTACTGCCGCCAGGCAAACAAGGGGTGTTAT
GAGCCATATTCAGGTATAAATGGGCTCGCGATAATGTTCAGAATTGGTTAATTGGTTGTAACACTGACCC
CTATTTGTTTATTTTTCTAAATACATTCAAATATGTATCCGCTCATGAGACAATAACCCTGATAAATGCT
TCAATAATATTGAAAAAGGAAGAATATGAGTATTCAACATTTCCGTGTCGCCCTTATTCCCTTTTTTGCG
GCATTTTGCCTTCCTGTTTTTGCTCACCCAGAAACGCTGGTGAAAGTAAAAGATGCTGAAGATCAGTTGG
GTGCACGAGTGGGTTACATCGAACTGGATCTCAACAGCGGTAAGATCCTTGAGAGTTTTCGCCCCGAAGA
ACGTTTTCCAATGATGAGCACTTTTAAAGTTCTGCTATGTGGCGCGGTATTATCCCGTATTGACGCCGGG
CAAGAGCAACTCGGTCGCCGCATACACTATTCTCAGAATGACTTGGTTGAGTACTCACCAGTCACAGAAA
AGCATCTTACGGATGGCATGACAGTAAGAGAATTATGCAGTGCTGCCATAACCATGAGTGATAACACTGC
GGCCAACTTACTTCTGACAACGATCGGAGGACCGAAGGAGCTAACCGCTTTTTTGCACAACATGGGGGAT
CATGTAACTCGCCTTGATCGTTGGGAACCGGAGCTGAATGAAGCCATACCAAACGACGAGCGTGACACCA
CGATGCCTGTAGCGATGGCAACAACGTTGCGCAAACTATTAACTGGCGAACTACTTACTCTAGCTTCCCG
GCAACAATTAATAGACTGGATGGAGGCGGATAAAGTTGCAGGACCACTTCTGCGCTCGGCCCTTCCGGCT
GGCTGGTTTATTGCTGATAAATCCGGAGCCGGTGAGCGTGGTTCTCGCGGTATCATCGCAGCGCTGGGGC
CAGATGGTAAGCCCTCCCGTATCGTAGTTATCTACACGACGGGGAGTCAGGCAACTATGGATGAACGAAA
TAGACAGATCGCTGAGATAGGTGCCTCACTGATTAAGCATTGGTAAGCAGAGCATTACGCTGACTTGACG
GGACGGCGCAAGCTCATGACCAAAATCCCTTAACGTGAGTTACGCGCGCGTCGTTCCACTGAGCGTCAGA
CCCCGTAGAAAAGATCAAAGGATCTTCTTGAGATCCTTTTTTTCTGCGCGTAATCTGCTGCTTGCAAACA
AAAAAACCACCGCTACCAGCGGTGGTTTGTTTGCCGGATCAAGAGCTACCAACTCTTTTTCCGAAGGTAA
CTGGCTTCAGCAGAGCGCAGATACCAAATACTGTTCTTCTAGTGTAGCCGTAGTTAGCCCACCACTTCAA
GAACTCTGTAGCACCGCCTACATACCTCGCTCTGCTAATCCTGTTACCAGTGGCTGCTGCCAGTGGCGAT
AAGTCGTGTCTTACCGGGTTGGACTCAAGACGATAGTTACCGGATAAGGCGCAGCGGTCGGGCTGAACGG
GGGGTTCGTGCACACAGCCCAGCTTGGAGCGAACGACCTACACCGAACTGAGATACCTACAGCGTGAGCT
ATGAGAAAGCGCCACGCTTCCCGAAGGGAGAAAGGCGGACAGGTATCCGGTAAGCGGCAGGGTCGGAACA
GGAGAGCGCACGAGGGAGCTTCCAGGGGGAAACGCCTGGTATCTTTATAGTCCTGTCGGGTTTCGCCACC
TCTGACTTGAGCGTCGATTTTTGTGATGCTCGTCAGGGGGGCGGAGCCTATGGAAAAACGCCAGCAACGC
GGCCTTTTTACGGTTCCTGGCCTTTTGCTGGCCTTTTGCTCACATGTTCTTTCCTGCGTTATCCCCTGAT
TCTGTGGATAACCGTATTACCGCCTTTGAGTGAGCTGATACCGCTCGCCGCAGCCGAACGACCGAGCGCA
GCGAGTCAGTGAGCGAGGAAGCGGAAGGCGAGAGTAGGGAACTGCCAGGCATCAAACTAAGCAGAAGGCC
CCTGACGGATGGCCTTTTTGCGTTTCTACAAACTCTTTCTGTGTTGTAAAACGACGGCCAGTCTTAAGCT
CGGGCCCCCTGGGCGGTTCTGATAACGAGTAATCGTTAATCCGCAAATAACGTAAAAACCCGCTTCGGCG
GGTTTTTTTATGGGGGGAGTTTAGGGAAAGAGCATTTGTCAGAATATTTAAGGGCGCCTGTCACTTTGCT
TGATATATGAGAATTATTTAACCTTATAAATGAGAAAAAAGCAACGCACTTTAAATAAGATACGTTGCTT
TTTCGATTGATGAACACCTATAATTAAACTATTCATCTATTATTTATGATTTTTTGTATATACAATATTT
CTAGTTTGTTAAAGAGAATTAAGAAAATAAATCTCGAAAATAATAAAGGGAAAATCAGTTTTTGATATCA
AAATTATACATGTCAACGATAATACAAAATATAATACAAACTATAAGATGTTATCAGTATTTATTATGCA
TTTAGAATAAATTTTGTGTCGCCCTTATTCGACTCACTATAGAAGTTCCTATTCTCTAGAAAGTATAGGA
ACTTCACTTCATTTTATTTAAATTTGCGGCCGCTATGTCTGATAAAAGGATGTAACATAGGCAAGCTGCT
CGTGAGTGTTGAGTACGAACCTTAGATCCAAATCACCCGCACCCACGGATATACTTGCTTGAATATACAG
TAGTAAGGAGTTTGGCGCCCGTTTTTTCGAGCCCCACACGTTTCGGTGAGTATGAGCGGCGGCAGATTCG
AGCGTTTCCGGTTTCCGCGGCTGGACGAGAGCCCATGATGGGGGCTCCCACCACCAGCAATCAGGGCCCT
GATTACACACCCACCTGTAATGTCATGCTGTTCATCGTGGTTAATGCTGCTGTGTGCTGTGTGTGTGTGT
TGTTTGGCGCTCATTGTTGCGTTATGCAGCGTACACCACAATATTGGAAGCTTATTAGCCTTTCTATTTT
TTCGTTTGCAAGGCTTAACAACATTGCTGTGGAGAGGGATGGGGATATGGAGGCCGCTGGAGGGAGTCGG
AGAGGCGTTTTGGAGCGGCTTGGCCTGGCGCCCAGCTCGCGAAACGCACCTAGGACCCTTTGGCACGCCG
AAATGTGCCACTTTTCAGTCTAGTAACGCCTTACCTACGTCATTCCATGCATGCATGTTTGCGCCTTTTT
TCCCTTGCCCTTGATCGCCACACAGTACAGTGCACTGTACAGTGGAGGTTTTGGGGGGGTCTTAGATGGG
AGCTAAAAGCGGCCTAGCGGTACACTAGTGGGATTGTATGGAGTGGCATGGAGCCTAGGTGGAGCCTGAC
AGGACGCACGACCGGCTAGCCCGTGACAGACGATGGGTGGCTCCTGTTGTCCACCGCGTACAAATGTTTG
GGCCAAAGTCTTGTCAGCCTTGCTTGCGAACCTAATTCCCAATTTTGTCACTTCGCACCCCCATTGATCG
AGCCCTAACCCCTGCCCATCAGGCAATCCAATTAAGCTCGCATTGTCTGCCTTGTTTAGTTTGGCTCCTG
CCCGTTTCGGCGTCCACTTGCACAAACACAAACAAGCATTATATATAAGGCTCGTCTCTCCCTCCCAACC
ACACTCACTTTTTTGCCCGTCTTCCCTTGCTAACACAAAAGTCAAGAACACAAACAACCACCCCAACCCC
CTTACACACAAGACATATCTACAGCAATGGGTAAAAAGCCTGAACTCACCGCGACGTCTGTCGAGAAGTT
TCTGATCGAAAAGTTCGACAGCGTCTCCGACCTGATGCAGCTCTCGGAGGGCGAAGAATCTCGTGCTTTC
AGCTTCGATGTAGGAGGGCGTGGATATGTCCTGCGGGTAAATAGCTGCGCCGATGGTTTCTACAAAGATC
GTTATGTTTATCGGCACTTTGCATCGGCCGCGCTCCCGATTCCGGAAGTGCTTGACATTGGGGAATTCAG
CGAGAGCCTGACCTATTGCATCTCCCGCCGTGCACAGGGTGTCACGTTGCAAGACCTGCCTGAAACCGAA
CTGCCCGCTGTTCTGCAGCCGGTCGCGGAGGCAATGGATGCCATTGCTGCGGCCGATCTTAGCCAGACGA
GCGGGTTCGGCCCATTCGGACCGCAAGGAATCGGTCAATACACTACATGGCGTGATTTCATATGCGCGAT
TGCTGATCCCCATGTGTATCACTGGCAAACTGTGATGGACGACACCGTCAGTGCGTCCGTCGCGCAGGCT
CTCGATGAGCTGATGCTTTGGGCCGAGGACTGCCCCGAAGTCCGGCACCTCGTGCACGCGGATTTCGGCT
CCAACAATGTCCTGACGGACAATGGCCGCATAACAGCGGTCATTGACTGGAGCGAGGCGATGTTCGGGGA
TTCCCAATACGAGGTCGCCAACATCTTCTTCTGGAGGCCGTGGTTGGCTTGTATGGAGCAGCAGACGCGC
TACTTCGAGCGGAGGCATCCGGAGCTTGCAGGATCGCCGCGGCTCCGGGCGTATATGCTCCGCATTGGTC
TTGACCAACTCTATCAGAGCTTGGTTGACGGCAATTTCGATGATGCAGCTTGGGCGCAGGGTCGATGCGA
CGCAATCGTCCGATCCGGAGCCGGGACTGTCGGGCGTACACAAATCGCCCGCAGAAGCGCGGCCGTCTGG
ACCGATGGCTGTGTAGAAGTACTCGCCGATAGTGGAAACCGACGCCCCAGCACTCGTCCGAGGGCAAAGG
AATAATCATGTAATTAGTTATGTCACGCTTACATTCACGCCCTCCCCCCACATCCGCTCTAACCGAAAAG
GAAGGAGTTAGACAACCTGAAGTCTAGGTCCCTATTTATTTTTTTATAGTTATGTTAGTATTAAGAACGT
TATTTATATTTCAAATTTTTCTTTTTTTTCTGTACAGACGCGTGTACGCATGTAACATTATACTGAAAAC
CTTGCTTGAGAAGGTTTTGGGACGCTCGAGCAGGCTTGGAGGCGACGTGGCAGTGGCTCGCGGGAGGATC
GGCGGGAAACTCCGGGATATCCGTCGAGAGTTTACACGTGAATGGGCAGCGCAATCCGTTGACGACGATA
CGACTGGCAAAGTAGCGACGATACCTGCCAGACAGGTGACATGTGCAGGCCGCACTAACAAGGAAACGGG
CGCTGGGGGGGGCGGGCTTCTAGACTTTGCCCTTGAACAGGAATCTAGTGGGGGCTTGTCTTTCCGCCAA
TGGGGGAGCGCCTGTTGAGCGACCGTGCATGCTGGAACGCCAAGTGTATGTACAGCTGGTGGTCTCGCAG
CGGTATGTGACGGGACTTACATCTCTCGTTTTTTCATGACCACGTTTTCACAGGCTCGGAGGTACGTTAA
AGTTTTGAAGGCTGCATCTGAACCGAGGTATGGGGGAGTTTGAACAGCAACAGTGTTGGGGCTGAGGGGG
CCAAGATCGGGGCAAGCAGAGGTCTTAGATCAATTGTGGGGATCCCAAAGGGCTCGTTATCACCTTTTTC
CACCCAATTCGGGTCCCAATTGATCCACTACTGGCTTGCCCAAGTTACCCCAGAAATGCCGCCCCGGATT
TCTCCAAAAACCTAATAAGCTTCATGGAACTTGGTGGAAGTGACTTTCTACAGAGTGGAGAGAACCGTGG
ACACGTGGCAATGGCGCTGACCGTGTCCCCGAGCCGAATCGACGTGAGGGGAGAACGGAGTATCTGCGGT
CATGTGACCTTCCAGAGCGGCGTCGCCAGTGTGCACGCGGTGACCCCCAGTTTGGGTCTCTGTCACACGC
ATACTACCTCGGCTCTCCACATGCTGAACTTTATCTTTCGTGGGGATCATACCGAAAGTTGCAACTACCA
GGTGTATATAAAGCCTGGTAGACTCCCCCCACTTTGGACCTCATCCAACCAAGACACACAAAAATGGACC
GACTTAACAACCTCGCCACCCAGCTCGAGCAGAACCCCGCCAA
